>Addgene plasmid #213411 | pRRL-VcnTS-E1015A-E1021A | addgene full sequence | sequence record 420344 | Addgene NGS Result
GGTAACTGTCAGACCAAGTTTACTCATATATACTTTAGATTGATTTAAAACTTCATTTTTAATTTAAAAG
GATCTAGGTGAAGATCCTTTTTGATAATCTCATGACCAAAATCCCTTAACGTGAGTTTTCGTTCCACTGA
GCGTCAGACCCCGTAGAAAAGATCAAAGGATCTTCTTGAGATCCTTTTTTTCTGCGCGTAATCTGCTGCT
TGCAAACAAAAAAACCACCGCTACCAGCGGTGGTTTGTTTGCCGGATCAAGAGCTACCAACTCTTTTTCC
GAAGGTAACTGGCTTCAGCAGAGCGCAGATACCAAATACTGTTCTTCTAGTGTAGCCGTAGTTAGGCCAC
CACTTCAAGAACTCTGTAGCACCGCCTACATACCTCGCTCTGCTAATCCTGTTACCAGTGGCTGCTGCCA
GTGGCGATAAGTCGTGTCTTACCGGGTTGGACTCAAGACGATAGTTACCGGATAAGGCGCAGCGGTCGGG
CTGAACGGGGGGTTCGTGCACACAGCCCAGCTTGGAGCGAACGACCTACACCGAACTGAGATACCTACAG
CGTGAGCTATGAGAAAGCGCCACGCTTCCCGAAGGGAGAAAGGCGGACAGGTATCCGGTAAGCGGCAGGG
TCGGAACAGGAGAGCGCACGAGGGAGCTTCCAGGGGGAAACGCCTGGTATCTTTATAGTCCTGTCGGGTT
TCGCCACCTCTGACTTGAGCGTCGATTTTTGTGATGCTCGTCAGGGGGGCGGAGCCTATGGAAAAACGCC
AGCAACGCGGCCTTTTTACGGTTCCTGGCCTTTTGCTGGCCTTTTGCTCACATGTTCTTTCCTGCGTTAT
CCCCTGATTCTGTGGATAACCGTATTACCGCCTTTGAGTGAGCTGATACCGCTCGCCGCAGCCGAACGAC
CGAGCGCAGCGAGTCAGTGAGCGAGGAAGCGGAAGAGCGCCCAATACGCAAACCGCCTCTCCCCGCGCGT
TGGCCGATTCATTAATGCAGCTGGCACGACAGGTTTCCCGACTGGAAAGCGGGCAGTGAGCGCAACGCAA
TTAATGTGAGTTAGCTCACTCATTAGGCACCCCAGGCTTTACACTTTATGCTTCCGGCTCGTATGTTGTG
TGGAATTGTGAGCGGATAACAATTTCACACAGGAAACAGCTATGACCATGATTACGCCAAGCGCGCAATT
AACCCTCACTAAAGGGAACAAAAGCTGGAGCTGCAAGCTTAATGTAGTCTTATGCAATACTCTTGTAGTC
TTGCAACATGGTAACGATGAGTTAGCAACATGCCTTACAAGGAGAGAAAAAGCACCGTGCATGCCGATTG
GTGGAAGTAAGGTGGTACGATCGTGCCTTATTAGGAAGGCAACAGACGGGTCTGACATGGATTGGACGAA
CCACTGAATTGCCGCATTGCAGAGATATTGTATTTAAGTGCCTAGCTCGATACATAAACGGGTCTCTCTG
GTTAGACCAGATCTGAGCCTGGGAGCTCTCTGGCTAACTAGGGAACCCACTGCTTAAGCCTCAATAAAGC
TTGCCTTGAGTGCTTCAAGTAGTGTGTGCCCGTCTGTTGTGTGACTCTGGTAACTAGAGATCCCTCAGAC
CCTTTTAGTCAGTGTGGAAAATCTCTAGCAGTGGCGCCCGAACAGGGACTTGAAAGCGAAAGGGAAACCA
GAGGAGCTCTCTCGACGCAGGACTCGGCTTGCTGAAGCGCGCACGGCAAGAGGCGAGGGGCGGCGACTGG
TGAGTACGCCAAAAATTTTGACTAGCGGAGGCTAGAAGGAGAGAGATGGGTGCGAGAGCGTCAGTATTAA
GCGGGGGAGAATTAGATCGCGATGGGAAAAAATTCGGTTAAGGCCAGGGGGAAAGAAAAAATATAAATTA
AAACATATAGTATGGGCAAGCAGGGAGCTAGAACGATTCGCAGTTAATCCTGGCCTGTTAGAAACATCAG
AAGGCTGTAGACAAATACTGGGACAGCTACAACCATCCCTTCAGACAGGATCAGAAGAACTTAGATCATT
ATATAATACAGTAGCAACCCTCTATTGTGTGCATCAAAGGATAGAGATAAAAGACACCAAGGAAGCTTTA
GACAAGATAGAGGAAGAGCAAAACAAAAGTAAGACCACCGCACAGCAAGCGGCCGCTGATCTTCAGACCT
GGAGGAGGAGATATGAGGGACAATTGGAGAAGTGAATTATATAAATATAAAGTAGTAAAAATTGAACCAT
TAGGAGTAGCACCCACCAAGGCAAAGAGAAGAGTGGTGCAGAGAGAAAAAAGAGCAGTGGGAATAGGAGC
TTTGTTCCTTGGGTTCTTGGGAGCAGCAGGAAGCACTATGGGCGCAGCGTCAATGACGCTGACGGTACAG
GCCAGACAATTATTGTCTGGTATAGTGCAGCAGCAGAACAATTTGCTGAGGGCTATTGAGGCGCAACAGC
ATCTGTTGCAACTCACAGTCTGGGGCATCAAGCAGCTCCAGGCAAGAATCCTGGCTGTGGAAAGATACCT
AAAGGATCAACAGCTCCTGGGGATTTGGGGTTGCTCTGGAAAACTCATTTGCACCACTGCTGTGCCTTGG
AATGCTAGTTGGAGTAATAAATCTCTGGAACAGATTTGGAATCACACGACCTGGATGGAGTGGGACAGAG
AAATTAACAATTACACAAGCTTAATACACTCCTTAATTGAAGAATCGCAAAACCAGCAAGAAAAGAATGA
ACAAGAATTATTGGAATTAGATAAATGGGCAAGTTTGTGGAATTGGTTTAACATAACAAATTGGCTGTGG
TATATAAAATTATTCATAATGATAGTAGGAGGCTTGGTAGGTTTAAGAATAGTTTTTGCTGTACTTTCTA
TAGTGAATAGAGTTAGGCAGGGATATTCACCATTATCGTTTCAGACCCACCTCCCAACCCCGAGGGGACC
CGACAGGCCCGAAGGAATAGAAGAAGAAGGTGGAGAGAGAGACAGAGACAGATCCATTCGATTAGTGAAC
GGATCTCGACGGTATCGGTTAACTTTTAAAAGAAAAGGGGGGATTGGGGGGTACAGTGCAGGGGAAAGAA
TAGTAGACATAATAGCAACAGACATACAAACTAAAGAATTACAAAAACAAATTACAAAATTCAAAATTTT
ATCGATGGATCCCCCGGGCTCGAGTTCGAAGATCGATGTACGGGCCAGATATACGCGTTGACATTGATTA
TTGACTAGTTATTAATAGTAATCAATTACGGGGTCATTAGTTCATAGCCCATATATGGAGTTCCGCGTTA
CATAACTTACGGTAAATGGCCCGCCTGGCTGACCGCCCAACGACCCCCGCCCATTGACGTCAATAATGAC
GTATGTTCCCATAGTAACGCCAATAGGGACTTTCCATTGACGTCAATGGGTGGAGTATTTACGGTAAACT
GCCCACTTGGCAGTACATCAAGTGTATCATATGCCAAGTACGCCCCCTATTGACGTCAATGACGGTAAAT
GGCCCGCCTGGCATTATGCCCAGTACATGACCTTATGGGACTTTCCTACTTGGCAGTACATCTACGTATT
AGTCATCGCTATTACCATGGTGATGCGGTTTTGGCAGTACATCAATGGGCGTGGATAGCGGTTTGACTCA
CGGGGATTTCCAAGTCTCCACCCCATTGACGTCAATGGGAGTTTGTTTTGGCACCAAAATCAACGGGACT
TTCCAAAATGTCGTAACAACTCCGCCCCATTGACGCAAATGGGCGGTAGGCGTGTACGGTGGGAGGTCTA
TATAAGCAGAGCTCTCTGGCTAACTAGAGAACCCACTGCTTACTGGCTTATCGAAATTAATACGACTCAC
TATAGGGAGACCCAAGCTGGCTAGCGTTTAAACTTAAGCTTGCCATGCCCGTCTTCCACACGCGCACCAT
CGAGAGCATCTTGGAGCCCGTGGCTCAGCAGATCTCCCACCTGGTCATCATGCACGAGGAGGGGGAGGTA
GACGGCAAGGCCATCCCGGACCTCACCGCCCCCGTGTCGGCCGTGCAGGCCGCTGTCAGCAACCTGGTGC
GGGTTGGAAAAGAAACTGTGCAGACAACAGAAGACCAGATCTTGAAAAGGGATATGCCACCAGCATTCAT
CAAAGTAGAGAATGCCTGCACCAAGCTCGTTCGAGCAGCCCAGATGCTGCAAGCAGATCCTTATTCAGTA
CCAGCTCGTGACTACCTAATTGATGGATCAAGAGGCATCCTTTCTGGAACATCAGACTTACTTCTGACAT
TTGATGAAGCGGAGGTCCGTAAAATCATCCGTGTCTGCAAAGGAATATTGGAATATCTGACTGTGGCAGA
AGTAGTAGAGACTATGGAGGATTTGGTGACATATACAAAGAATCTAGGGCCAGGAATGACAAAGATGGCG
AAAATGATCGATGAGAGACAACAGGAATTAACTCATCAGGAACATAGGGTTATGCTGGTGAACTCCATGA
ATACTGTGAAGGAGCTATTGCCTGTACTTATTTCAGCTATGAAGATCTTTGTAACCACAAAAAACACTAA
AAGCCAGGGAATAGAAGAGGCCTTGAAAAATCGCAATTTCACAGTAGAGAAAATGAGTGCTGAGATAAAT
GAAATAATCCGTGTATTACAACTCACTTCCTGGGATGAAGATGCCTGGGCCAGCAAGGACACTGAAGCCA
TGAAAAGAGCTTTAGCCCTAATAGATTCAAAGATGAACCAGGCAAAAGGCTGGCTGAGAGATCCAAACGC
ACCTCCAGGGGATGCTGGTGAGCAAGCAATAAGGCAGATCCTTGATGAAGCTGGAAAAGCAGGAGAATTG
TGTGCAGGCAAAGAACGCAGGGAGATTCTGGGAACATGCAAAACTTTGGGCCAAATGACTGATCAACTTG
CTGATCTCCGAGCTAGAGGACAGGGTGCTACACCGATGGCAATGCAGAAGGCACAGCAGGTGTCACAAGG
CCTGGATTTGCTCACTGCAAAAGTGGAGAATGCAGCCCGGAAATTGGAGGCCATGACAAACTCTAAGCAG
GCTATTGCAAAGAAGATTGATGCTGCTCAGAACTGGCTTGCGGATCCCAACGGCGGAAGTGAAGGAGAAG
AACACATTCGAGGAATTATGTCTGAAGCAAGGAAAGTTGCAGAATTGTGTGAGGAGCCTAAAGAAAGAGA
TGATATCCTTCGCTCCTTGGGGGAAATCTCTGCTCTGACAGCTAAGCTGTCAGATCTGCGACGACATGGG
AAAGGCGACTCTCCTGAGGCCCGTGCATTGGCCAAGCAAATAGCTACATCACTTCAGAACTTACAGTCCA
AAACAAACAGAGCTGTAGCAAATACTAGGCCAGTTAAAGCTGCTGTCCATTTGGAGGGCAAGATTGAGCA
AGCCCAGAGGTGGATAGATAATCCTACAGTTGATGATCGGGGAGTAGGCCAGGCAGCAATTCGGGGTTTG
GTTGCAGAAGGTCGTCGTCTAGCCAATGTCATGATGGGACCTTATCGTCAGGACCTGCTTGCCAAATGTG
ACCGTGTAGACCAGCTGGCTGCTCAGCTTGCTGACCTTGCAGCAAGAGGGGAAGGAGAGTCTCCTCAGGC
TAGGGCAATTGCTGCTCAGCTTCAGGACTCCCTGAAGGATCTCAAAGCACGGATGCAAGAAGCAATGACC
CAGGAGGTGTCTGATGTTTTCAGTGACACTACAACCCCTATTAAGTTGTTAGCAGTAGCAGCCACTGCTC
CTTCTGATACTCCCAATAGAGAAGAGGTGTTTGAAGAAAGAGCAGCAAATTTTGAAAACCATGCTGCTAG
ACTGGGAGCAACAGCAGAAAAAGCAGCTGCAGTTGGAACTGCTAATAAAACTACTGTGGAAGGCATTCAG
GCAACAGTCAAATCTGCAAGGGAGCTTACACCACAGGTAGTATCGGCTGCTCGAATCCTCCTGAGAAATC
CTGGAAATCAAGCTGCTTATGAGCATTTTGAGACAATGAAAAACCAATGGATTGATAATGTAGAAAAGAT
GACAGGGCTGGTGGATGAGGCCATCGATACCAAGTCTCTGTTGGATGCATCAGAAGAGGCTATTAAGAAG
GATCTTGATAAATGTAAAGTTGCAATGGCCAATATGCAACCTCAGATGCTGGTAGCTGGAGCCACCAGCA
TTGCTAGACGAGCGAACCGCATCCTGCTTGTGGCAAAACGGGAGGTTGAAAATTCAGAAGACCCTAAATT
CAGGGAGGCTGTTAAAGCAGCTTCTGATGAGCTGAGCAAAACCATATCACCGATGGTAATGGATGCTAAA
GCTGTAGCAGGAAATATCTCTGATCCTGGTTTGCAGAAGAGTTTCTTGGATTCTGGATACAGGATTCTGG
GAGCTGTGGCCAAAGTCAGAGAAGCCTTTCAGCCTCAGGAGCCAGACTTTCCCCCTCCTCCTCCTGACCT
AGAGCATCTCCATCTGACTGATGAGCTTGCTCCTCCAAAACCACCACTTCCAGAAGGTGAGGTTCCCCCA
CCCAGACCACCACCCCCTGAAGAAAAAGATGAGGTCGAGATGGTGAGCAAGGGCGAGGAGACCACAATGG
GCGTAATCAAGCCCGACATGAAGATCAAGCTGAAGATGGAGGGCAACGTGAATGGCCACGCCTTCGTGAT
CGAGGGCGAGGGCGAGGGCAAGCCCTACGACGGCACCAACACCATCAACCTGGAGGTGAAGGAGGGAGCC
CCCCTGCCCTTCTCCTACGACATTCTGACCACCGCGTTCGCCTACGGCAACAGGGCCTTCACCAAGTACC
CCGACGACATCCCCAACTACTTCAAGCAGTCCTTCCCCGAGGGCTACTCTTGGGAGCGCACCATGACCTT
CGAGGACAAGGGCATCGTGAAGGTGAAGTCCGACATCTCCATGGAGGAGGACTCCTTCATCTACGAGATA
CACCTCAAGGGCGAGAACTTCCCCCCCAACGGCCCCGTGATGCAGAAGAAGACCACCGGCTGGGACGCCT
CCACCGAGAGGATGTACGTGCGCGACGGCGTGCTGAAGGGCGACGTCAAGCACAAGCTGCTGCTGGAGGG
CGGCGGCCACCACCGCGTTGACTTCAAGACCATCTACAGGGCCAAGAAGGCGGTGAAGCTGCCCGACTAT
CACTTTGTGGACCACCGCATCGAGATCCTGAACCACGACAAGGACTACAACAAGGTGACCGTTTACGAGA
GCGCCGTGGCCCGCAACTCCACCGACGGCATGGACGAGCTGTACAAGGGGCCAGGTGGTGCAGGGCCAGG
TGGTGCAGGGCCAGGTGGTGCAGGGCCAGGTGGTGCAGGGCCCGGTGGTGCAGGTCCAGGTGGTGCAGGT
CCAGGTGGTGCAGGTCCAGGTGGTGCTATGGTGAGCAAGGGCGAGGAGCTGTTCACCGGGGTGGTGCCCA
TCCTGGTCGAGCTGGACGGCGACGTAAACGGCCACAAGTTCAGCGTGTCCGGCGAGGGCGAGGGCGATGC
CACCTACGGCAAGCTGACCCTGAAGCTGATCTGCACCACCGGCAAGCTGCCCGTGCCCTGGCCCACCCTC
GTGACCACCCTGGGCTACGGCCTGCAGTGCTTCGCCCGCTACCCCGACCACATGAAGCAGCACGACTTCT
TCAAGTCCGCCATGCCCGAAGGCTACGTCCAGGAGCGCACCATCTTCTTCAAGGACGACGGCAACTACAA
GACCCGCGCCGAGGTGAAGTTCGAGGGCGACACCCTGGTGAACCGCATCGAGCTGAAGGGCATCGACTTC
AAGGAGGACGGCAACATCCTGGGGCACAAGCTGGAGTACAACTACAACAGCCACAACGTCTATATCACCG
CCGACAAGCAGAAGAACGGCATCAAGGCCAACTTCAAGATCCGCCACAACATCGAGGACGGCGGCGTGCA
GCTCGCCGACCACTACCAGCAGAACACCCCCATCGGCGACGGCCCCGTGCTGCTGCCCGACAACCACTAC
CTGAGCTACCAGTCCAAACTGAGCAAAGACCCCAACGAGAAGCGCGATCACATGGTCCTGCTGGAGTTCG
TGACCGCCGCCGGGATCACTCTCGGCATGGACGAGCTGTACAAGGCGGCCGCGGAGTTCCCAGAGCAGAA
AGCAGGAGAAGCTATTAATCAGCCCATGATGATGGCTGCTAGGCAGTTGCATGACGAGGCTCGGAAATGG
TCTAGCAAGGGTAACGACATCATTGCTGCTGCTAAACGAATGGCGCTGCTCATGGCTGAGATGTCACGCC
TGGTGCGAGGAGGCAGCGGAAACAAGCGTGCCCTCATCCAGTGTGCAAAAGATATTGCTAAGGCATCGGA
TGAAGTCACTCGATTGGCCAAAGAGGTGGCCAAGCAATGTACTGATAAACGCATTAGAACAAACCTCTTA
CAGGTCTGTGAGCGAATCCCAACCATCAGCACGCAGCTCAAAATTCTTTCCACAGTGAAAGCTACCATGC
TGGGCAGGACTAACATCAGCGATGAAGCCTCAGAACAGGCAACTGCTATGTTGGTTCATAACGCCCAGAA
CCTCATGCAGTCTGTGAAGGAAACTGTGAGAGAAGCTGAAGCAGCATCCATTAAGATAAGAACAGATGCC
GGATTCACTCTGCGCTGGGTCAGAAAGACCCCATGGTATCAGTAAGAATTCTGCAGATATCCAGCACAGT
GGCGGCCGCTCGAGTCTAGAGTCGACAATCAACCTCTGGATTACAAAATTTGTGAAAGATTGACTGGTAT
TCTTAACTATGTTGCTCCTTTTACGCTATGTGGATACGCTGCTTTAATGCCTTTGTATCATGCTATTGCT
TCCCGTATGGCTTTCATTTTCTCCTCCTTGTATAAATCCTGGTTGCTGTCTCTTTATGAGGAGTTGTGGC
CCGTTGTCAGGCAACGTGGCGTGGTGTGCACTGTGTTTGCTGACGCAACCCCCACTGGTTGGGGCATTGC
CACCACCTGTCAGCTCCTTTCCGGGACTTTCGCTTTCCCCCTCCCTATTGCCACGGCGGAACTCATCGCC
GCCTGCCTTGCCCGCTGCTGGACAGGGGCTCGGCTGTTGGGCACTGACAATTCCGTGGTGTTGTCGGGGA
AGCTGACGTCCTTTCCATGGCTGCTCGCCTGTGTTGCCACCTGGATTCTGCGCGGGACGTCCTTCTGCTA
CGTCCCTTCGGCCCTCAATCCAGCGGACCTTCCTTCCCGCGGCCTGCTGCCGGCTCTGCGGCCTCTTCCG
CGTCTTCGCCTTCGCCCTCAGACGAGTCGGATCTCCCTTTGGGCCGCCTCCCCGCCTGGAATTAATTCGA
GCTCGGTACCTTTAAGACCAATGACTTACAAGGCAGCTGTAGATCTTAGCCACTTTTTAAAAGAAAAGGG
GGGACTGGAAGGGCTAATTCACTCCCAACGAAGACAAGATCTGCTTTTTGCTTGTACTGGGTCTCTCTGG
TTAGACCAGATCTGAGCCTGGGAGCTCTCTGGCTAACTAGGGAACCCACTGCTTAAGCCTCAATAAAGCT
TGCCTTGAGTGCTTCAAGTAGTGTGTGCCCGTCTGTTGTGTGACTCTGGTAACTAGAGATCCCTCAGACC
CTTTTAGTCAGTGTGGAAAATCTCTAGCAGTAGTAGTTCATGTCATCTTATTATTCAGTATTTATAACTT
GCAAAGAAATGAATATCAGAGAGTGAGAGGAACTTGTTTATTGCAGCTTATAATGGTTACAAATAAAGCA
ATAGCATCACAAATTTCACAAATAAAGCATTTTTTTCACTGCATTCTAGTTGTGGTTTGTCCAAACTCAT
CAATGTATCTTATCATGTCTGGCTCTAGCTATCCCGCCCCTAACTCCGCCCATCCCGCCCCTAACTCCGC
CCAGTTCCGCCCATTCTCCGCCCCATGGCTGACTAATTTTTTTTATTTATGCAGAGGCCGAGGCCGCCTC
GGCCTCTGAGCTATTCCAGAAGTAGTGAGGAGGCTTTTTTGGAGGCCTAGGGACGTACCCAATTCGCCCT
ATAGTGAGTCGTATTACGCGCGCTCACTGGCCGTCGTTTTACAACGTCGTGACTGGGAAAACCCTGGCGT
TACCCAACTTAATCGCCTTGCAGCACATCCCCCTTTCGCCAGCTGGCGTAATAGCGAAGAGGCCCGCACC
GATCGCCCTTCCCAACAGTTGCGCAGCCTGAATGGCGAATGGG
[124 nt withheld, positions 10194-10317]
C
[91 nt withheld, positions 10319-10409]
A
[49 nt withheld, positions 10411-10459]
CCTTTGACGTTGGAGTCCACGTTCTTT
[37 nt withheld, positions 10487-10523]
ACCCTATCTCGGTCTATTCTTTTGATTTATAAGGGATTTTGCCGATTTCGGCCTATTGGTTAAAAAATGA
GCTGATTTAACAAAAATTTAACGCGAATTTTAACAAAATATTAACGCTTACAATTTAGGTGGCACTTTTC
GGGGAAATGTGCGCGGAACCCCTATTTGTTTATTTTTCTAAATACATTCAAATATGTATCCGCTCATGAG
ACAATAACCCTGATAAATGCTTCAATAATATTGAAAAAGGAAGAGTATGAGTATTCAACATTTCCGTGTC
GCCCTTATTCCCTTTTTTGCGGCATTTTGCCTTCCTGTTTTTGCTCACCCAGAAACGCTGGTGAAAGTAA
AAGATGCTGAAGATCAGTTGGGTGCACGAGTGGGTTACATCGAACTGGATCTCAACAGCGGTAAGATCCT
TGAGAGTTTTCGCCCCGAAGAACGTTTTCCAATGATGAGCACTTTTAAAGTTCTGCTATGTGGCGCGGTA
TTATCCCGTATTGACGCCGGGCAAGAGCAACTCGGTCGCCGCATACACTATTCTCAGAATGACTTGGTTG
AGTACTCACCAGTCACAGAAAAGCATCTTACGGATGGCATGACAGTAAGAGAATTATGCAGTGCTGCCAT
AACCATGAGTGATAACACTGCGGCCAACTTACTTCTGACAACGATCGGAGGACCGAAGGAGCTAACCGCT
TTTTTGCACAACATGGGGGATCATGTAACTCGCCTTGATCGTTGGGAACCGGAGCTGAATGAAGCCATAC
CAAACGACGAGCGTGACACCACGATGCCTGTAGCAATGGCAACAACGTTGCGCAAACTATTAACTGGCGA
ACTACTTACTCTAGCTTCCCGGCAACAATTAATAGACTGGATGGAGGCGGATAAAGTTGCAGGACCACTT
CTGCGCTCGGCCCTTCCGGCTGGCTGGTTTATTGCTGATAAATCTGGAGCCGGTGAGCGTGGGTCTCGCG
GTATCATTGCAGCACTGGGGCCAGATGGTAAGCCCTCCCGTATCGTAGTTATCTACACGACGGGGAGTCA
GGCAACTATGGATGAACGAAATAGACAGATCGCTGAGATAGGTGCCTCACTGATTAAGCATT
Features (pLannotate 1.2.2; 31 found; start..end, strand, type, name):
    176..764     +  rep_origin     ori: high-copy-number ColE1/pMB1/pBR322/pUC origin of replication
    947..1039    +  CDS            lacI (fragment): lac repressor; lacI; The lac repressor binds to the lac operator to inhibit transcription in E. coli. This inhibition can be relieved by adding lactose or isopropyl-β-D-thiogalactopyranoside (IPTG).
   1052..1073    +  protein_bind   CAP binding site: CAP binding activates transcription in the presence of cAMP. E. coli catabolite activator protein
   1088..1118    +  promoter       lac promoter: promoter for the E. coli lac operon
   1122..1144    +  protein_bind   lac operator (fragment): The lac repressor binds to the lac operator to inhibit transcription in E. coli. This inhibition can be relieved by adding lactose or isopropyl-β-D-thiogalactopyranoside (IPTG). lac repressor encoded by lacI
   1187..1205    +  promoter       T3 promoter: promoter for bacteriophage T3 RNA polymerase
   1233..1459    +  promoter       RSV promoter: Rous sarcoma virus enhancer/promoter
   1460..1640    +  LTR            5' LTR (truncated): truncated 5' long terminal repeat (LTR) from HIV-1
   1687..1812    +  misc_feature   HIV-1 Ψ: packaging signal of human immunodeficiency virus type 1
   1796..2159    +  CDS            HIV-1 gag (fragment): gag protein from human immunodeficiency virus 1; gag
   2305..2538    +  misc_feature   RRE: The Rev response element (RRE) of HIV-1 allows for Rev-dependent mRNA export from the nucleus to the cytoplasm.
   2915..3015    +  CDS            Rev (fragment): human immunodeficiency virus 1 (HIV-1) Rev protein; rev; enhances nuclear export of unspliced and incompletely spliced viral mRNAs
   3034..3150    +  misc_feature   cPPT/CTS: central polypurine tract and central termination sequence of HIV-1
   3210..3589    +  enhancer       CMV enhancer: human cytomegalovirus immediate early enhancer
   3590..3793    +  promoter       CMV promoter: human cytomegalovirus (CMV) immediate early promoter
   3789..3822    +  LTR            5' LTR (truncated) (fragment): truncated 5' long terminal repeat (LTR) from HIV-1
   3838..3856    +  promoter       T7 promoter: promoter for bacteriophage T7 RNA polymerase
   3895..6501    +  CDS            VIN1: VINC_OSCPE - Experimental evidence at protein level: Swiss-Prot protein existence level 1. Actin filament (F-actin)-binding protein which may play a role in cell-cell adhesion. From Oscarella pearsei (Sponge).
   6550..7257    +  CDS            mTFP1: mTFP1 is a basic (constitutively fluorescent) cyan fluorescent protein published in 2006, derived from Clavularia sp.. It has low acid sensitivity.
   7378..8094    +  CDS            mVenus: mVenus is a basic (constitutively fluorescent) yellow fluorescent protein published in 2006, derived from Aequorea victoria. It is reported to be a rapidly-maturing monomer with moderate acid sensitivity.
   8110..8652    +  CDS            vcl (fragment): VINC_XENLA - Experimental evidence at transcript level: Swiss-Prot protein existence level 2. Involved in cell adhesion. May be involved in the attachment of the actin-based microfilaments to the plasma membrane. From Xenopus laevis (African clawed frog).
   8707..9295    +  misc_feature   WPRE: woodchuck hepatitis virus posttranscriptional regulatory element
   9316..9384    +  CDS            nef (fragment): NEF_HV1Z2 - Experimental evidence at protein level: Swiss-Prot protein existence level 1. Extracellular Nef protein targets CD4(+) T-lymphocytes for apoptosis by interacting with CXCR4 surface receptors. From Human immunodeficiency virus type 1 group M subtype D (isolate Z2/CDC-Z34) (HIV-1).
   9386..9619    +  LTR            3' LTR (ΔU3): self-inactivating 3' long terminal repeat (LTR) from HIV-1
   9691..9812    +  polyA_signal   SV40 poly(A) signal: SV40 polyadenylation signal
   9852..9987    +  rep_origin     SV40 ori: SV40 origin of replication
  10008..10026   -  promoter       T7 promoter: promoter for bacteriophage T7 RNA polymerase
  10034..10189   +  CDS            lacZα (fragment): LacZα fragment of β-galactosidase; lacZ fragment
  10194..10622   +  rep_origin     f1 ori (sequence partly withheld): f1 bacteriophage origin of replication; arrow indicates direction of (+) strand synthesis
  10675..10779   +  promoter       AmpR promoter: bla
  10780..5       +  CDS            AmpR (across the origin): β-lactamase; bla; confers resistance to ampicillin, carbenicillin, and related antibiotics
