[The description below was written by a language model from this plasmid's Addgene catalogue record and pLannotate feature annotations shown in this document.]
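Description:
pRRL-VcnTS-E1015A-E1021A is a third-generation-style, self-inactivating HIV-1 lentiviral transfer plasmid built on the pRRL backbone, about 11.6 kb in total. It is propagated in E. coli through a high-copy ColE1/pUC origin with ampicillin selection (AmpR), and it also carries an f1 origin, an SV40 origin and residual lac/lacZα cloning-vector fragments. The viral portion begins with an RSV promoter fused to a truncated 5' LTR, which drives Tat-independent genomic RNA production in packaging cells. This is followed by the Ψ packaging signal with a gag fragment, the RRE for Rev-dependent nuclear export, and the cPPT/CTS, which aids nuclear import of the reverse-transcribed genome. A WPRE sits downstream of the payload to boost transcript expression. The ΔU3 3' LTR inactivates LTR promoter activity after integration, and an SV40 poly(A) signal follows it.

The payload, expressed from an internal CMV enhancer/promoter, is a roughly 5.5 kb vinculin tension sensor based on chicken vinculin (VCL). In the feature table the vinculin coding sequence is split. A long N-terminal portion is followed by mTFP1 and mVenus with a short gap between them, and then by the C-terminal vinculin segment. The automated annotation labels the two vinculin segments by sponge and frog homologues, whereas the catalogue record gives chicken as the species. The mTFP1–mVenus pair forms a FRET module, so mechanical load across vinculin would be read out as a change in energy transfer. This version carries E1015A and E1021A, which the record describes as both directionally asymmetric, force-strengthening (DAFS) variant mutations. It serves for lentiviral delivery of the sensor in studies of vinculin–actin directional catch bonding in cells.
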