Addgene plasmid #213411: pRRL-VcnTS-E1015A-E1021A
Purpose: Vinculin tension sensor (VcnTS) with both directionally asymmetric, force strengthening (DAFS) variant point mutations (E1015A and E1021A), in lentiviral expression vector.
Depositing lab: Brenton Hoffman. Depositing organization: Duke University. Publication: Molecular basis and cellular functions of vinculin-actin directional catch bonding. Chirasani VR, Khan MAI, Malavade JN, Dokholyan NV, Hoffman BD, Campbell SL. Nat Commun. 2023 Dec 14;14(1):8300. doi: 10.1038/s41467-023-43779-x. PubMed 38097542.
Backbone
  Vector backbone: pRRL
  Backbone size w/o insert (bp): 6129
  Total vector size (bp): 11641
  Vector type: Lentiviral
Growth in bacteria
  Bacterial resistance: Ampicillin, 100 μg/mL
  Growth temperature: 30°C
  Growth strain: NEB Stable
  Copy number: Unknown
Gene/Insert
  Gene/Insert name: VcnTS-E1015A-E1021A (alt names: VinTS-E1015A-E1021A; VinculinTS-E1015A-E1021A)
  Species: G. gallus (chicken), Synthetic
  Insert size (bp): 5512
  Mutation: Mutated vinculin glutamic acid 1015 and 1021 to alanine (E1015A and E1021A)
  Entrez Gene: VCL (a.k.a. VINC1)
  Promoter: CMV
  Cloning method: Restriction Enzyme; 5′ cloning site EcoRV (destroyed during cloning); 3′ cloning site XbaI (not destroyed)
  Sequencing primers: 5′ GGTACAGTGCAGGGGAAAG; 3′ GTTAAGAATACCAGTCAATCTTTCAC
Terms and licenses: Academic/Nonprofit Terms; Industry Terms: Not Available to Industry
How to cite: pRRL-VcnTS-E1015A-E1021A was a gift from Brenton Hoffman (Addgene plasmid # 213411 ; http://n2t.net/addgene:213411 ; RRID:Addgene_213411)
